>Addgene plasmid #39689 | KHBD00614 | depositor partial sequence | sequence record 50129 | KHBD00614 sequence 999 bps
ATGGACATGCACAGGCTGATCTTCGAGGTGCAGCAGCGCCGGGCTCTCTGGGACGCGAGGCATCCGGACC
ACGCCAACCGACCGGAGACCCAGCGCCTCTGGAACGCCGTCGCGGAGGCCACCGGAATGGATGTTGAGCT
TTGCCGAACCAAATGGAAAAATCTGCGTTGTAGTTATCGCCGAAGTAACCGGCGTAGTGGGATCTTGAAG
CATCAGCAGTCGCCCTCGCCGGGTCACCAGTGGTCATATGCGGAGGCCATGAGCTTCCTGGACGGCCAAA
GGGAGGAATGTGATAACAGCAACAACGGGGAGGAGGAGATGGAGAGTGCACTCAAGATTGAAGCCGAGCA
TATGCCCATGTTGTCGACCTTTAAGAGCGAGCAAGTCTCAGCTGCGGATGAAATGGAGGCGGACAACGAT
GCGCTGATGCGCGAATTCCAGAACGTGTCCACTCCCCAGGCGTTGCGAAGGCTCTCCGAGAACATCTCCC
TGGCCAGTGCGGCGGCGGAGGAGCAGGTGCCTTCCACTGCCGACCAATTGAGTCCGAATTTGAATCAGGG
AAGTGCCATTGCTGCCGCAGCAGCCAGCAGTTGCCATTGCGCGAAGAGGGTGGACGAACAGGTCAACTTC
CTGGAGAGTCTGGAACGCGAGGAGCAGCAGCTGATGCAGTCCACCAGCCAGGATCTGGCCAGGTGCAAGA
GTGTCCTCCATGTGGGCGACTCCGACTACAACTACCTGATCAGCTTTCTGCCGCTGATGAAGCAAATGAC
GCCCTTCCAGAATGTCTTCTTCAGGGCCAAGATGGGGGAGCTACTGCTGCAGACAATGCAACAGCCGCCG
GTGCAGCAGCAACCGCAGCAACAGCAGCAACTGCAACTGCAACTGCAACAGCAACCTGAGCAACGACAGC
AGCAGCAGCAGCCCTCGCAAATGTTGTTGAACCAACAGCAAATGGCCTTGGATCAGGCGCAAGTGAGCAC
AAGCTCCACGAATTGGAAC
