>Addgene plasmid #39689 | KHBD00614 | addgene partial sequence | sequence record 53452 | M13-F20 5'-TGTAAAACGACGGCCAGT-3'
GATTTTATTTTGACTGATAGTGACCTGTTCGTTGCAACAAATTGATGAGCAATGCTTTTTTATAATGCCA
ACTTTGTACAAAAAAGTTGGCACCATGGACATGCACAGGCTGATCTTCGAGGTGCAGCAGCGCCGGGCTC
TCTGGGACGCGAGGCATCCGGACCACGCCAACCGACCGGAGACCCAGCGCCTCTGGAACGCCGTCGCGGA
GGCCACCGGAATGGATGTTGAGCTTTGCCGAACCAAATGGAAAAATCTGCGTTGTAGTTATCGCCGAAGT
AACCGGCGTAGTGGGATCTTGAAGCATCAGCAGTCGCCCTCGCCGGGTCACCAGTGGTCATATGCGGAGG
CCATGAGCTTCCTGGACGGCCAAAGGGAGGAATGTGATAACAGCAACAACGGGGAGGAGGAGATGGAGAG
TGCACTCAAGATTGAAGCCGAGCATATGCCCATGTTGTCGACCTTTAAGAGCGAGCAAGTCTCAGCTGCG
GATGAAATGGAGGCGGACAACGATGCGCTGATGCGCGAATTCCAGAACGTGTCCACTCCCCAGGCGTTGC
GAAGGCTCTCCGAGAACATCTCCCTGGCCAGTGCGGCGGCGGAGGAGCAGGTGCCTTCCACTGCCGACCA
ATTGAGTCCGAATTTGAATCAGGGAAGTGCCATTGCTGCCGCAGCAGCCAGCAGTTGCCATTGCGCGAAG
AGGGTGGACGAACAGGTCAACTTCCTGGAGAGTCTGGAACGCGAGGAGCAGCAGCTGATGCAGTCCACC
