[The description below was written by a language model from this plasmid's Addgene catalogue record.]
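Description:
KHBD00614 is a Gateway entry clone built in the pDONR221 backbone, carrying the open reading frame of the Drosophila melanogaster gene CG13897 (FBgn0035160) as an insert of about 999 bp. It is a high-copy bacterial plasmid selected with kanamycin. The insert was introduced by Gateway recombination, which in a pDONR-type vector normally replaces the donor cassette and leaves the ORF flanked by attL recombination sites, although no feature table is provided here to confirm the individual elements. M13 forward and reverse primer sites on either side of the insert are used for sequence verification.

The plasmid contains no promoter for the insert, so it is not an expression construct in itself. It serves as a shuttle from which the CG13897 coding sequence can be moved by LR recombination into any compatible Gateway destination vector, which then supplies the promoter, tags and host-specific elements. The depositor notes that ORFs in this collection were cloned open-ended, without a stop codon, which permits in-frame C-terminal fusions to tags or functional domains encoded by the destination vector; it also means that a stop codon must be supplied downstream by that vector. The clone belongs to a collection of Drosophila ORFs associated with work on automated screening of protein–DNA interactions at fly regulatory elements, which suggests that its intended use is to generate fusion proteins for such assays. The record does not state the function of the CG13897 product.
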