Addgene plasmid #39689: KHBD00614
Depositing lab: Bart Deplancke. Depositing organization: Swiss Federal Institute of Technology (EPFL). Publication: Automated protein-DNA interaction screening of Drosophila regulatory elements. Korneel Hens, Jean-Daniel Feuz, Alina Isakova, Antonina Lagovitina, Andreas Massouras, Julien Bryois, Patrick Callaerts, Susan E. Celniker, Bart Deplancke. Nat Methods. 2011 Oct 30;8(12):1065-70. 10.1038/nmeth.1763 PubMed 22037703.
Backbone
  Vector backbone: pDONR221
  Backbone manufacturer: Invitrogen
  Backbone size w/o insert (bp): 2536
  Vector type: Gateway DONR vector
Growth in bacteria
  Bacterial resistance: Kanamycin, 50 μg/mL
  Growth temperature: 37°C
  Growth strain: DH5alpha
  Copy number: High Copy
Gene/Insert
  Gene/Insert name: CG13897 (alt name: FBgn0035160)
  Species: D. melanogaster (fly)
  Insert size (bp): 999
  Entrez Gene: CG13897 (a.k.a. Dmel_CG13897, Dmel\CG13897, anon-WO0118547.557)
  Promoter: none
  Cloning method: Gateway Cloning
  Sequencing primers: 5′ M13-F20; 3′ M13R
Terms and licenses: Academic/Nonprofit Terms; Industry Terms: Not Available to Industry
Depositor comments: Please note that the ORFs in this collection were cloned open-ended (without a stop codon).
How to cite: KHBD00614 was a gift from Bart Deplancke (Addgene plasmid # 39689 ; http://n2t.net/addgene:39689 ; RRID:Addgene_39689)
